Addgene plasmid #23493: pDONR223-ALPK2
Depositing lab: William Hahn & David Root. Depositing organization: Dana-Farber Cancer Institute. Publication: COT drives resistance to RAF inhibition through MAP kinase pathway reactivation. Johannessen CM, Boehm JS, Kim SY, Thomas SR, Wardwell L, Johnson LA, Emery CM, Stransky N, Cogdill AP, Barretina J, Caponigro G, Hieronymus H, Murray RR, Salehi-Ashtiani K, Hill DE, Vidal M, Zhao JJ, Yang X, Alkan O, Kim S, Harris JL, Wilson CJ, Myer VE, Finan PM, Root DE, Roberts TM, Golub T, Flaherty KT, Dummer R, Weber BL, Sellers WR, Schlegel R, Wargo JA, Hahn WC, Garraway LA. Nature. 2010 Dec 16;468(7326):968-72. doi: 10.1038/nature09627 PubMed 21107320.
Backbone
  Vector backbone: pDONR223
  Backbone manufacturer: Invitrogen
  Backbone size w/o insert (bp): 5005
  Vector type: Gateway Donor vector
Growth in bacteria
  Bacterial resistance: Spectinomycin, 50 μg/mL
  Growth temperature: 37°C
  Growth strain: DH5alpha
  Copy number: High Copy
Gene/Insert
  Gene/Insert name: ALPK2 (alt names: alpha-kinase 2; HAK)
  Species: H. sapiens (human)
  Insert size (bp): 5802
  Mutation: A117G
  Entrez Gene: ALPK2 (a.k.a. HAK, FLJ34875, FLJ43253)
  Cloning method: Gateway Cloning
  Sequencing primers: 5′ M13pUC-fwd; 3′ M13rev
Terms and licenses: Academic/Nonprofit Terms; Industry Terms: Not Available to Industry
Depositor comments: The ORF has no Stop codon. This design enables easy recombination into a destination vector to add an epitope tag of choice and Stop codon to the ORF. Do NOT use this plasmid directly for transfections. A set of 4 custom lentiviral vectors is available ( pLX301 (http://www.addgene.org/25895/) , pLX302 (http://www.addgene.org/25896/) , pLX303 (http://www.addgene.org/25897/) , pLX304 (http://www.addgene.org/25890/) ) to be used to express these ORFs in mammalian cells. These plasmids are not included in the kit and must be ordered separately.
How to cite: pDONR223-ALPK2 was a gift from William Hahn & David Root (Addgene plasmid # 23493 ; http://n2t.net/addgene:23493 ; RRID:Addgene_23493)
