[The description below was written by a language model from this plasmid's Addgene catalogue record.]
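Description:
pDONR223-ALPK2 is a Gateway entry clone in which the human ALPK2 open reading frame (alpha-kinase 2, also known as HAK) has been recombined into the Invitrogen pDONR223 donor backbone. The backbone is listed at about 5 kb without insert and the ALPK2 insert at about 5.8 kb. The plasmid is maintained in E. coli as a high-copy construct under spectinomycin selection. No feature table accompanies the record, so the origin of replication and the exact attachment sites flanking the insert are not stated. As a product of Gateway cloning into a donor vector, the ORF would be expected to sit between recombination sites that allow its transfer by LR recombination into destination vectors. M13 forward and reverse primer sites on either side of the insert are listed for sequencing.

The ORF carries a recorded change, A117G; the record does not say whether this refers to a nucleotide or an amino-acid position, or what consequence it has. The ORF was deliberately cloned without a stop codon, so that moving it into a destination vector fuses it in frame to a C-terminal epitope tag and a stop codon supplied by that vector. The record names no promoter, and the depositors state that the plasmid should not be transfected directly. It serves instead as a shuttle source of the ALPK2 coding sequence. The depositors point to a companion set of lentiviral destination vectors (pLX301 to pLX304) for expression in mammalian cells. The associated publication on kinase-driven resistance to RAF inhibition suggests the clone belongs to a kinase ORF collection used for expression screens.
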