>Addgene plasmid #23493 | pDONR223-ALPK2 | depositor partial sequence | sequence record 10832 | Author sequence, M13pUC-fwd
AAGGATTTTATTTTGACTGATAGTGACCTGTTCGTTGCAACAAATTGATGAGCAATGCTTTTTTATAATG
CCAACTTTGTACAAAAAAGTTGGCACCATGGCATCAAAGTTCACGGATGGTGACCTGAACAATGATGGTC
CTCATGATGAAGGCTTACGCTCTAGTCAGCAAAATCCCAAAGTACAGAAATACATTAGCTTCAGCCTCCC
GCTGTCTGAGGCAACTGCACACATTTACCCAGGTGACAGTGCCGTGGCCAACAAACAACCCAGCCCACAG
CTTTCCAGTGAAGACTCTGACAGTGACTATGAACTTTGCCCAGAGATAACCCTAACCTACACCGAGGAGT
TTTCAGATGATGACCTGGAGTATCTGGAATGTTCTGATGTTATGACGGATTACTCTAATGCAGTTTGGCA
AAGGAACCTGCTGGGGACTGAGCATGTTTTTTTATTAGAAAGCGATGACGAAGAGATGGAATTCGGTGAG
CATTGCCTGGGTGGGTGTGAGCATTTCCTCAGTGGAATGGGTTGTGGGTCTCGGGTGTCGGGTGACGCTG
GGCCTATGGTTGCCACTGCTGGCTTCTGTGGTCATCACTCACAACCCCAAGAAGTTGGGGTGAGGAGCAG
CAGAGTCTCCAAGCACGGTCCCTCATCCCCACAAACAGGGATGACTCTCATTTTGGGACCTCACCAGGAT
GGAACGTCTTCAGTGACAGAACAGGGGAGATATAAACTCCCCACTGCTCCCGAGGCTGCTGAAAATGATT
ATCCAGGAATTCAAGGAGAAACCAGAGACAGCCACCAAGCAAGAGAGGAATTTGCCAGTGACAATCTGCT
CAACATGGATGAATCAGTAAGAGAGACAGAGATGAAGCTCCTTGTCTGGTGGAGTCAGAAAAACTTCAGG
GATGGAGCA
