>Addgene plasmid #23493 | pDONR223-ALPK2 | addgene partial sequence | sequence record 29316 | 23493 with M13pUC-fwd
ATAATGATTTTATTTTGACTGATAGTGACCTGTTCGTTGCAACAAATTGATGAGCAATGCTTTTTTATAA
TGCCAACTTTGTACAAAAAAGTTGGCACCATGGCATCAAAGTTCACGGATGGTGACCTGAACAATGATGG
TCCTCATGATGAAGGCTTACGCTCTAGTCAGCAAAATCCCAAAGTACAGAAATACATTAGCTTCAGCCTC
CCGCTGTCTGAGGCAACTGCACACATTTACCCAGGTGACAGTGCCGTGGCCAACAAACAACCCAGCCCAC
AGCTTTCCAGTGAAGACTCTGACAGTGACTATGAACTTTGCCCAGAGATAACCCTAACCTACACCGAGGA
GTTTTCAGATGATGACCTGGAGTATCTGGAATGTTCTGATGTTATGACGGATTACTCTAATGCAGTTTGG
CAAAGGAACCTGCTGGGGACTGAGCATGTTTTTTTATTAGAAAGCGATGACGAAGAGATGGAATTCGGTG
AGCATTGCCTGGGTGGGTGTGAGCATTTCCTCAGTGGAATGGGTTGTGGGTCTCGGGTGTCGGGTGACGC
TGGGCCTATGGTTGCCACTGCTGGCTTCTGTGGTCATCACTCACAACCCCAAGAAGTTGGGGTGAGGAGC
AGCAGAGTCTCCAAGCACGGTCCCTCATCCCCACAAAC
