>Addgene plasmid #23493 | pDONR223-ALPK2 | depositor partial sequence | sequence record 46918 | Author sequence, M13-rev
TCAAGCCTGGGATGGCAATAATGATTTTATTTTGACTGATAGTGACCTGTTCGTTGCAACAAATTGATAA
GCAATGCTTTCTTATAATGCCAACTTTGTACAAGAAAGTTGGCAAGGTTTTCTTTTCGCCTGGGGTCTCA
GGCCCTGCCTTCTTTACTGTCATAGAGTTTGTTTGAACTTTGCTTTTCCCAATGCTCGGCTGCTTCTGTT
TCTGGTTGTTGTTTTGAAGGGATTTCAGTCCCAGCATTTTGCAATACTTGTTACACTGGTGTAGTGCTTT
AAACTGATCAATGAAGGTCATGGAACAGTTGCCTTTAAATCCCTTGTACCCTTTAGCCAGCGTTGCTATG
CCAACGTCAGTTAGCTTCATTCCTACACCTTGCATGTCCGTCACCAGGAGGCAGCCACTTGTTTTCTGGT
ACACCCAGTGCTGGAAGGTGCAACATTTCTGACCAGCTTCTGATTCTCTTCTCAAGAAGTTTATTTCTTT
CCCATCCCTGATGGAATACTTCACAAATTCTCCAATCAGCTCCTCCTCCACTGTAGCATACGGGATATTG
TTCTCAGGCCGATGGATAAGAAAAATAGGAATGATCTCAGGTACTTCTCCAAAGCCTTCCAGAGGCTGTG
CTTCAGCAGCGTAGATCTTGGCATAATACCTGGCAGTATTTTGAACATAGCATTCCTGGGCAGCGAGTTT
GTAGTTCCTTTGGATGAGCTCATCATTATTTCTGGTCCCATAGGCAATGGCATTGTGCACCTTAAGCACA
CAGGCATGGCCAGGTTTGAAGACAGG
